>Addgene plasmid #65713 | pT2-7xTcf-NLS-ONL | depositor full sequence | sequence record 111687 | pT2-7xTcf-NLS-ONL sequence 9663 bps
CTAAATTGTAAGCGTTAATATTTTGTTAAAATTCGCGTTAAATTTTTGTTAAATCAGCTCATTTTTTAAC
CAATAGGCCGAAATCGGCAAAATCCCTTATAAATCAAAAGAATAGACCGAGATAGGGT
[37 nt withheld, positions 129-165]
AAAGAACGTGGACTCCAACGTCAAAGG
[49 nt withheld, positions 193-241]
T
[91 nt withheld, positions 243-333]
G
[124 nt withheld, positions 335-458]
CCCATTCGCCATTCAGGCTGCGCAACTGTTGGGAAGGGCGATCGGTGCGGGCCTCTTCGCTATTACGCCA
GCTGGCGAAAGGGGGATGTGCTGCAAGGCGATTAAGTTGGGTAACGCCAGGGTTTTCCCAGTCACGACGT
TGTAAAACGACGGCCAGTGAATTGTAATACGACTCACTATAGGGCGAATTGGGTACCAGAGGTGTAAAGT
ACTTGAGTAATTTTACTTGATTACTGTACTTAAGTATTATTTTTGGGGATTTTTACTTTACTTGAGTACA
ATTAAAAATCAATACTTTTACTTTTACTTAATTACATTTTTTTAGAAAAAAAAGTACTTTTTACTCCTTA
CAATTTTATTTACAGTCAAAAAGTACTTATTTTTTGGAGATCACTTGTCGAGTAGGGATAACAGGGTAAT
GATCCCCCGGGCTGCAGTCGCGACGCGTCCTAGAGGGACAGCCCCCCCCCAAAGCCCCCAGGGATGTAAT
TACGTCCCTCCCCCGCTAGGGGGCAGCAGCGAGCCGCCCGGGGCTCCGCTCCGGTCCGGCGCTCCCCCCG
CATCCCCGAGCCGGCAGCGTGCGGGGACAGCCCGGGCACGGGGAAGGTGGCACGGGATCGCTTTCCTCTG
AACGCTTCTCGCTGCTCTTTGAGCCTGCAGACACCTGGGGGGATACGGGGAAAAAGCTTTAGGCTGAAAG
AGAGATTTAGAATGACAGAATCATAGAACGGCCTGGGTTGCAAAGGAGCACAGTGCTCATCCAGATCCAA
CCCCCTGCTATGTGCAGGGTCATCAACCAGCAGCCCAGGCTGCCCAGAGCCACATCCAGCCTGGCCTTGA
ATGCCTGCAGGGATGGGGCATCCACAGCCTCCTTGGGCAACCTGTTCAGTGCGTCACCACCCTCTGGGGG
AAAAACTGCCTCCTCATATCCAACCCAAACCTCCCCTGTCTCAGTGTAAAGCCATTCCCCCTTGTCCTAT
CAAGGGGGAGTTTGCTGTGACATTGTTGGTCTGGGGTGACACATGTTTGCCAATTCAGTGCATCACGGAG
AGGCAGATCTTGGGGATAAGGAAGTGCAGGACAGCATGGACGTGGGACATGCAGGTGTTGAGGGCTCTGG
GACACTCTCCAAGTCACAGCGTTCAGAACAGCCTTAAGGATAAGAAGATAGGATAGAAGGACAAAGAGCA
AGTTAAAACCCAGCATGGAGAGGAGCACAAAAAGGCCACAGACACTGCTGGTCCCTGTGTCTGAGCCTGC
ATGTTTGATGGTGTCTGGATGCAAGCAGAAGGGGTGGAAGAGCTTGCCTGGAGAGATACAGCTGGGTCAG
TAGGACTGGGACAGGCAGCTGGAGAATTGCCATGTAGATGTTCATACAATCGTCAAATCATGAAGGCTGG
AAAAGCCCTCCAAGATCCCCAAGACCAACCCCAACCCACCCACCGTGCCCACTGGCCATGTCCCTCAGTG
CCACATCCCCACAGTTCTTCATCACCTCCAGGGACGGTGACCCCCCCACCTCCGTGGGCAGCTGTGCCAC
TGCAGCACCGCTCTTTGGAGAAGGTAAATCTTGCTAAATCCAGCCCGACCCTCCCCTGGCACAACGTAAG
GCCATTATCTCTCATCCAACTCCAGGACGGAGTCAGTGAGGATGGGGCTCTAGGAATAAAATATCTTTAT
TTTCATTACATCTGTGTGTTGGTTTTTTGTGTGGTCGACGGTACCGAGCTCTTACGCGAGATCAAAGGGG
GTAAGATCAAAGGGGGTAAGATCAAAGGGGCGCGAGATCAAAGGGGGTAAGATCAAAGGGGGTAAGATCA
AAGGGGGTAAGATCAAAGGGGCGCGCCCGCGTGCTAGGCGTGTACGGTGGGAGGCCTATATAAGCAGAGC
TCGTTTAGTGAACCGTCAGATCGCATCGATTCGAATTCCAGCTTGGCATTCCGGTACTGTTGGTAAAAAG
CTTGGCATTCCGGTACTGTTGGTAAAGCCACCATGCTGGTACCAAAAAAGAAGAGAAAGGTTGTACCAAA
AAAGAAGAGAAAGGTTGTACCAAAAAAGAAGAGAAAGGTTTTCGAAGGGCCCATGGTGAGCGTGATCAAG
CCCGAGATGAAGATGAGGTACTACATGGACGGCTCCGTCAATGGGCATGAGTTCACAATCGAGGGTGAGG
GCACAGGCAGACCTTACGAGGGACATCAGGAGATGACACTGCGCGTCACAATGGCCGAGGGCGGGCCAAT
GCCTTTCGCCTTCGACCTGGTGTCCCACGTGTTCTGTTACGGCCACAGAGTTTTTACTAAATATCCAGAA
GAGATCCCAGACTATTTCAAGCAGGCCTTTCCTGAGGGCCTGTCCTGGGAGAGGTCCCTGGAGTTCGAGG
ACGGCGGCTCCGCCTCCGTGAGCGCCCACATCAGCCTGAGGGGCAACACCTTCTACCACAAGTCCAAGTT
CACCGGCGTGAACTTCCCCGCCGACGGCCCCATCATGCAGAACCAGAGCGTGGACTGGGAGCCCTCCACC
GAGAAGATCACCGCCAGCGACGGCGTGCTGAAGGGCGACGTGACCATGTACCTGAAGCTGGAGGGCGGCG
GCAACCACAAGTGCCAGATGAAGACCACCTACAAGGCCGCCAAGGAGATCCTGGAGATGCCCGGCGACCA
CTACATCGGCCACAGGCTGGTGAGGAAGACCGAGGGCAACATCACCGAGCAGGTGGAGGACGCCGTGGCC
CACTCCGGTACCAAGGTGTACGACCCCGAGCAACGCAAACGCATGATCACTGGGCCTCAGTGGTGGGCTC
GCTGCAAGCAAATGAACGTGCTGGACTCCTTCATCAACTACTATGATTCCGAGAAGCACGCCGAGAACGC
CGTGATTTTTCTGCATGGTAACGCTACCTCCAGCTACCTGTGGAGGCACGTCGTGCCTCACATCGAGCCC
GTGGCTAGATGCATCATCCCTGATCTGATCGGAATGGGTAAGTCCGGCAAGAGCGGGAATGGCTCATATC
GCCTCCTGGATCACTACAAGTACCTCACCGCTTGGTTCGAGCTGCTGAACCTTCCAAAGAAAATCATCTT
TGTGGGCCACGACTGGGGGAGCGCTCTGGCCTTTCACTACGCCTACGAGCACCAAGACAGGATCAAGGCC
ATCGTCCATATGGAGAGTGTCGTGGACGTGATCGAGTCCTGGATGGGGTGGCCTGACATCGAGGAGGAGC
TGGCCCTGATCAAGAGCGAAGAGGGCGAGAAAATGGTGCTTGAGAATAACTTCTTCGTCGAGACCCTGTT
GCCAAGCAAGATCATGCGGAAACTGGAGCCTGAGGAGTTCGCTGCCTACCTGGAGCCATTCAAGGAGAAG
GGCGAGGTTAGACGGCCTACCCTCTCCTGGCCTCGCGAGATCCCTCTCGTTAAGGGAGGCAAGCCCGACG
TCGTCCAGATTGTCCGCAACTACAACGCCTACCTTCGGGCCAGCGACGATCTGCCTAAGCTGTTCATCGA
GTCCGACCCTGGGTTCTTTTCCAACGCTATTGTCGAGGGAGCTAAGAAGTTCCCTAACACCGAGTTCGTG
AAGGTGAAGGGCCTCCACTTCCTCCAGGAGGACGCTCCAGATGAAATGGGTAAGTACATCAAGAGCTTCG
TGGAGCGCGTGCTGAAGAACGAGCAGTAATCTAGAGCGGCCGCTCGATAAGCTTGATCGATGATCTAGAG
CTCGCTGATCAGCCTCGACTGTGCCTTCTAGTTGCCAGCCATCTGTTGTTTGCCCCTCCCCCGTGCCTTC
CTTGACCCTGGAAGGTGCCACTCCCACTGTCCTTTCCTAATAAAATGAGGAAATTGCATCGCATTGTCTG
AGTAGGTGTCATTCTATTCTGGGGGGTGGGGTGGGGCAGGACAGCAAGGGGGAGGATTGGGAAGACAATA
GCAGGCATGCTGGGGATGCGGTGGGCTCTATGGCTTCTGAGGCGGAAAGAACCTGCAGCTTTTCCCAAGG
CAGTCTGGAGCATGCGCTTTAGCAGCCCCGCTGGGCACTTGGCGCTACACAAGTGGCCTCTGGCCTCGCA
CACATTCCACATCCACCGGTAGGCGCCAACCGGCTCCGTTCTTTGGTGGCCCCTTCGCGCCACCTTCTAC
TCCTCCCCTAGTCAGGAAGTTCCCCCCCGCCCCGCAGCTCGCGTCGTGCAGGACGTGACAAATGGAAGTA
GCACGTCTCACTAGTCTCGTGCAGATGGACAGCACCGCTGAGCAATGGAAGCGGGTAGGCCTTTGGGGCA
GCGGCCAATAGCAGCTTTGCTCCTTCGCTTTCTGGGCTCAGAGGCTGGGAAGGGGTGGGTCCGGGGGCGG
GCTCAGGGGCGGGCTCAGGGGCGGGGCGGGCGCCCGAAGGTCCTCCGGAGGCCCGGCATTCTGCACGCTT
CAAAAGCGCACGTCTGCCGCGCTGTTCTCCTCTTCCTCATCTCCGGGCCTTTCGACCTGTGGCCACAACC
ATGACCGAGTACAAGCCCACGGTGCGCCTCGCCACCCGCGACGACGTCCCCAGGGCCGTACGCACCCTCG
CCGCCGCGTTCGCCGACTACCCCGCCACGCGCCACACCGTCGATCCGGACCGCCACATCGAGCGGGTCAC
CGAGCTGCAAGAACTCTTCCTCACGCGCGTCGGGCTCGACATCGGCAAGGTGTGGGTCGCGGACGACGGC
GCCGCGGTGGCGGTCTGGACCACGCCGGAGAGCGTCGAAGCGGGGGCGGTGTTCGCCGAGATCGGCCCGC
GCATGGCCGAGTTGAGCGGTTCCCGGCTGGCCGCGCAGCAACAGATGGAAGGCCTCCTGGCGCCGCACCG
GCCCAAGGAGCCCGCGTGGTTCCTGGCCACCGTCGGCGTCTCGCCCGACCACCAGGGCAAGGGTCTGGGC
AGCGCCGTCGTGCTCCCCGGAGTGGAGGCGGCCGAGCGCGCCGGGGTGCCCGCCTTCCTGGAGACCTCCG
CGCCCCGCAACCTCCCCTTCTACGAGCGGCTCGGCTTCACCGTCACCGCCGACGTCGAGGTGCCCGAAGG
ACCGCGCACCTGGTGCATGACCCGCAAGCCCGGTGCCTGACGCCCGCCCCACGACCCGCAGCGCCCGACC
GAAAGGAGCGCACGACCCCATGCATCGATGATCTAGAGCTCGCTGATCAGCCTCGACTGTGCCTTCTAGT
TGCCAGCCATCTGTTGTTTGCCCCTCCCCCGTGCCTTCCTTGACCCTGGAAGGTGCCACTCCCACTGTCC
TTTCCTAATAAAATGAGGAAATTGCATCGCATTGTCTGAGTAGGTGTCATTCTATTCTGGGGGGTGGGGT
GGGGCAGGACAGCAAGGGGGAGGATTGGGAAGACAATAGCAGGCATGCTGGGGATGCGGTGGGCTCTATG
GCTGCAGCCCAAGCTTGGCGTAATCATGGTCATAGCTGTTTCCTGTGTGAAATTGTTATCCGCTCACAAT
TCCACACAACATACGAGCCGGAAGCATAAAGTGTAAAGCCTGGGGTGCCTAATGAGTGAGCTAACTCACA
TTAATTGCGTTGCGCTCACTGCCCGCTTTCCAGTCGGGAAACCTGTCGTGCCAGCGGATCCCTAGAGGGA
CAGCCCCCCCCCAAAGCCCCCAGGGATGTAATTACGTCCCTCCCCCGCTAGGGGGCAGCAGCGAGCCGCC
CGGGGCTCCGCTCCGGTCCGGCGCTCCCCCCGCATCCCCGAGCCGGCAGCGTGCGGGGACAGCCCGGGCA
CGGGGAAGGTGGCACGGGATCGCTTTCCTCTGAACGCTTCTCGCTGCTCTTTGAGCCTGCAGACACCTGG
GGGGATACGGGGAAAAAGCTTTAGGCTGAAAGAGAGATTTAGAATGACAGAATCATAGAACGGCCTGGGT
TGCAAAGGAGCACAGTGCTCATCCAGATCCAACCCCCTGCTATGTGCAGGGTCATCAACCAGCAGCCCAG
GCTGCCCAGAGCCACATCCAGCCTGGCCTTGAATGCCTGCAGGGATGGGGCATCCACAGCCTCCTTGGGC
AACCTGTTCAGTGCGTCACCACCCTCTGGGGGAAAAACTGCCTCCTCATATCCAACCCAAACCTCCCCTG
TCTCAGTGTAAAGCCATTCCCCCTTGTCCTATCAAGGGGGAGTTTGCTGTGACATTGTTGGTCTGGGGTG
ACACATGTTTGCCAATTCAGTGCATCACGGAGAGGCAGATCTTGGGGATAAGGAAGTGCAGGACAGCATG
GACGTGGGACATGCAGGTGTTGAGGGCTCTGGGACACTCTCCAAGTCACAGCGTTCAGAACAGCCTTAAG
GATAAGAAGATAGGATAGAAGGACAAAGAGCAAGTTAAAACCCAGCATGGAGAGGAGCACAAAAAGGCCA
CAGACACTGCTGGTCCCTGTGTCTGAGCCTGCATGTTTGATGGTGTCTGGATGCAAGCAGAAGGGGTGGA
AGAGCTTGCCTGGAGAGATACAGCTGGGTCAGTAGGACTGGGACAGGCAGCTGGAGAATTGCCATGTAGA
TGTTCATACAATCGTCAAATCATGAAGGCTGGAAAAGCCCTCCAAGATCCCCAAGACCAACCCCAACCCA
CCCACCGTGCCCACTGGCCATGTCCCTCAGTGCCACATCCCCACAGTTCTTCATCACCTCCAGGGACGGT
GACCCCCCCACCTCCGTGGGCAGCTGTGCCACTGCAGCACCGCTCTTTGGAGAAGGTAAATCTTGCTAAA
TCCAGCCCGACCCTCCCCTGGCACAACGTAAGGCCATTATCTCTCATCCAACTCCAGGACGGAGTCAGTG
AGGATGGGGCTCTAGCCGGACCGACGCGTCTCGATAGGGATAACAGGGTAATTGATCCAATACTCAAGTA
CAATTTTAATGGAGTACTTTTTTACTTTTACTCAAGTAAGATTCTAGCCAGATACTTTTACTTTTAATTG
AGTAAAATTTTCCCTAAGTACTTGTACTTTCACTTGAGTAAAATTTTTGAGTACTTTTTACACCTCTGGA
GCTCCAGCTTTTGTTCCCTTTAGTGAGGGTTAATTTCGAGCTTGGCGTAATCATGGTCATAGCTGTTTCC
TGTGTGAAATTGTTATCCGCTCACAATTCCACACAACATACGAGCCGGAAGCATAAAGTGTAAAGCCTGG
GGTGCCTAATGAGTGAGCTAACTCACATTAATTGCGTTGCGCTCACTGCCCGCTTTCCAGTCGGGAAACC
TGTCGTGCCAGCTGCATTAATGAATCGGCCAACGCGCGGGGAGAGGCGGTTTGCGTATTGGGCGCTCTTC
CGCTTCCTCGCTCACTGACTCGCTGCGCTCGGTCGTTCGGCTGCGGCGAGCGGTATCAGCTCACTCAAAG
GCGGTAATACGGTTATCCACAGAATCAGGGGATAACGCAGGAAAGAACATGTGAGCAAAAGGCCAGCAAA
AGGCCAGGAACCGTAAAAAGGCCGCGTTGCTGGCGTTTTTCCATAGGCTCCGCCCCCCTGACGAGCATCA
CAAAAATCGACGCTCAAGTCAGAGGTGGCGAAACCCGACAGGACTATAAAGATACCAGGCGTTTCCCCCT
GGAAGCTCCCTCGTGCGCTCTCCTGTTCCGACCCTGCCGCTTACCGGATACCTGTCCGCCTTTCTCCCTT
CGGGAAGCGTGGCGCTTTCTCATAGCTCACGCTGTAGGTATCTCAGTTCGGTGTAGGTCGTTCGCTCCAA
GCTGGGCTGTGTGCACGAACCCCCCGTTCAGCCCGACCGCTGCGCCTTATCCGGTAACTATCGTCTTGAG
TCCAACCCGGTAAGACACGACTTATCGCCACTGGCAGCAGCCACTGGTAACAGGATTAGCAGAGCGAGGT
ATGTAGGCGGTGCTACAGAGTTCTTGAAGTGGTGGCCTAACTACGGCTACACTAGAAGGACAGTATTTGG
TATCTGCGCTCTGCTGAAGCCAGTTACCTTCGGAAAAAGAGTTGGTAGCTCTTGATCCGGCAAACAAACC
ACCGCTGGTAGCGGTGGTTTTTTTGTTTGCAAGCAGCAGATTACGCGCAGAAAAAAAGGATCTCAAGAAG
ATCCTTTGATCTTTTCTACGGGGTCTGACGCTCAGTGGAACGAAAACTCACGTTAAGGGATTTTGGTCAT
GAGATTATCAAAAAGGATCTTCACCTAGATCCTTTTAAATTAAAAATGAAGTTTTAAATCAATCTAAAGT
ATATATGAGTAAACTTGGTCTGACAGTTACCAATGCTTAATCAGTGAGGCACCTATCTCAGCGATCTGTC
TATTTCGTTCATCCATAGTTGCCTGACTCCCCGTCGTGTAGATAACTACGATACGGGAGGGCTTACCATC
TGGCCCCAGTGCTGCAATGATACCGCGAGACCCACGCTCACCGGCTCCAGATTTATCAGCAATAAACCAG
CCAGCCGGAAGGGCCGAGCGCAGAAGTGGTCCTGCAACTTTATCCGCCTCCATCCAGTCTATTAATTGTT
GCCGGGAAGCTAGAGTAAGTAGTTCGCCAGTTAATAGTTTGCGCAACGTTGTTGCCATTGCTACAGGCAT
CGTGGTGTCACGCTCGTCGTTTGGTATGGCTTCATTCAGCTCCGGTTCCCAACGATCAAGGCGAGTTACA
TGATCCCCCATGTTGTGCAAAAAAGCGGTTAGCTCCTTCGGTCCTCCGATCGTTGTCAGAAGTAAGTTGG
CCGCAGTGTTATCACTCATGGTTATGGCAGCACTGCATAATTCTCTTACTGTCATGCCATCCGTAAGATG
CTTTTCTGTGACTGGTGAGTACTCAACCAAGTCATTCTGAGAATAGTGTATGCGGCGACCGAGTTGCTCT
TGCCCGGCGTCAATACGGGATAATACCGCGCCACATAGCAGAACTTTAAAAGTGCTCATCATTGGAAAAC
GTTCTTCGGGGCGAAAACTCTCAAGGATCTTACCGCTGTTGAGATCCAGTTCGATGTAACCCACTCGTGC
ACCCAACTGATCTTCAGCATCTTTTACTTTCACCAGCGTTTCTGGGTGAGCAAAAACAGGAAGGCAAAAT
GCCGCAAAAAAGGGAATAAGGGCGACACGGAAATGTTGAATACTCATACTCTTCCTTTTTCAATATTATT
GAAGCATTTATCAGGGTTATTGTCTCATGAGCGGATACATATTTGAATGTATTTAGAAAAATAAACAAAT
AGGGGTTCCGCGCACATTTCCCCGAAAAGTGCCAC
Features (pLannotate 1.2.2; 30 found; start..end, strand, type, name):
     30..458     -  rep_origin     f1 ori (sequence partly withheld): f1 bacteriophage origin of replication; arrow indicates direction of (+) strand synthesis
    463..620     -  CDS            lacZα (fragment): LacZα fragment of β-galactosidase; lacZ fragment
    623..641     +  promoter       T7 promoter: promoter for bacteriophage T7 RNA polymerase
    879..895     +  misc_feature   MCS (fragment): pBluescript multiple cloning site
   1448..1576    -  CDS            OR51A4 (fragment): O51A4_HUMAN - Experimental evidence at transcript level: Swiss-Prot protein existence level 2. Odorant receptor. From Homo sapiens (Human).
   2123..2171    +  polyA_signal   poly(A) signal: synthetic polyadenylation signal
   2313..2349    +  promoter       minimal CMV promoter (fragment): human cytomegalovirus (CMV) immediate early promoter
   2460..2479    +  CDS            SV40 NLS (fragment): nuclear localization signal of SV40 (simian virus 40) large T antigen
   2484..2503    +  CDS            SV40 NLS (fragment): nuclear localization signal of SV40 (simian virus 40) large T antigen
   2508..2527    +  CDS            SV40 NLS (fragment): nuclear localization signal of SV40 (simian virus 40) large T antigen
   2541..3194    +  CDS            mKO2: mKO2 is a basic (constitutively fluorescent) orange fluorescent protein published in 2008, derived from Verrillofungia concinna. It has moderate acid sensitivity.
   3199..4127    +  CDS            hRluc (fragment): Renilla luciferase human codon-optimized
   4187..4411    +  polyA_signal   bGH poly(A) signal: bovine growth hormone polyadenylation signal
   4415..4431    +  promoter       SV40 promoter (fragment): SV40 enhancer and early promoter
   4436..4922    +  promoter       PGK promoter: mouse phosphoglycerate kinase 1 promoter
   4939..5538    +  CDS            PuroR: puromycin N-acetyltransferase; pac from Streptomyces alboniger; confers resistance to puromycin
   5625..5849    +  polyA_signal   bGH poly(A) signal: bovine growth hormone polyadenylation signal
   5901..5917    -  protein_bind   lac operator: The lac repressor binds to the lac operator to inhibit transcription in E. coli. This inhibition can be relieved by adding lactose or isopropyl-β-D-thiogalactopyranoside (IPTG). lac repressor encoded by lacI
   5925..5955    -  promoter       lac promoter: promoter for the E. coli lac operon
   5970..5991    -  protein_bind   CAP binding site: CAP binding activates transcription in the presence of cAMP. E. coli catabolite activator protein
   6004..6043    -  CDS            lacI (fragment): lac repressor; lacI; The lac repressor binds to the lac operator to inhibit transcription in E. coli. This inhibition can be relieved by adding lactose or isopropyl-β-D-thiogalactopyranoside (IPTG).
   6590..6718    -  CDS            OR51A4 (fragment): O51A4_HUMAN - Experimental evidence at transcript level: Swiss-Prot protein existence level 2. Odorant receptor. From Homo sapiens (Human).
   7475..7493    -  promoter       T3 promoter: promoter for bacteriophage T3 RNA polymerase
   7538..7554    -  protein_bind   lac operator: The lac repressor binds to the lac operator to inhibit transcription in E. coli. This inhibition can be relieved by adding lactose or isopropyl-β-D-thiogalactopyranoside (IPTG). lac repressor encoded by lacI
   7562..7592    -  promoter       lac promoter: promoter for the E. coli lac operon
   7607..7628    -  protein_bind   CAP binding site: CAP binding activates transcription in the presence of cAMP. E. coli catabolite activator protein
   7641..7733    -  CDS            lacI (fragment): lac repressor; lacI; The lac repressor binds to the lac operator to inhibit transcription in E. coli. This inhibition can be relieved by adding lactose or isopropyl-β-D-thiogalactopyranoside (IPTG).
   7916..8504    -  rep_origin     ori: high-copy-number ColE1/pMB1/pBR322/pUC origin of replication
   8675..9535    -  CDS            AmpR: β-lactamase; bla; confers resistance to ampicillin, carbenicillin, and related antibiotics
   9536..9640    -  promoter       AmpR promoter: bla
