[The description below was written by a language model from this plasmid's Addgene catalogue record and pLannotate feature annotations shown in this document.]
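Description:
pT2-7xTcf-NLS-ONL is a Tol2 transposon donor plasmid of about 9.7 kb, built on a pBluescript II SK(+) backbone, that reports canonical Wnt signalling through a luminescent readout. In bacteria it is maintained by a high-copy ColE1/pUC-type origin and selected with ampicillin through the β-lactamase gene. The backbone also retains the f1 origin, T7 and T3 promoters, and lacZα/lac regulatory remnants typical of pBluescript.

The roughly 2 kb synthetic insert, cloned between SalI and NotI, places seven Tcf binding sites upstream of a minimal CMV promoter, so transcription should depend on β-catenin/Tcf activity. The Tcf sites themselves are listed in the catalogue entry but are not called in the automated feature table. A synthetic poly(A) signal sits upstream of this promoter, an arrangement generally used to limit read-through from flanking sequence. The reporter begins with three tandem SV40 nuclear localization signals followed by ONL (orange Nano-lantern), annotated here as the orange fluorescent protein mKO2 fused to a humanized Renilla luciferase, and ends in a bGH poly(A) signal. In this type of fusion, luciferase energy is transferred to the fluorescent protein to give bright, colour-shifted luminescence, and the NLS concentrates the signal in nuclei.

A separate mouse PGK promoter–puromycin N-acetyltransferase–bGH poly(A) cassette allows selection of cells carrying the construct. The Tol2 arms are not annotated. The two short "OR51A4" matches flanking the cargo are probably spurious hits, possibly within those arms. Integration would require Tol2 transposase supplied separately, which this plasmid does not appear to encode. The record supports its use for real-time luminescence imaging of Wnt activity.
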