Addgene plasmid #65713: pT2-7xTcf-NLS-ONL
Purpose: Tol2-based Wnt signal reporter plasmid (expresses NLS-ONL)
Depositing lab: Yasushi Okada. Depositing organization: RIKEN Quantitative Biology Center (QBiC) (Inactive). Publication: Expanded palette of Nano-lanterns for real-time multicolor luminescence imaging. Takai A, Nakano M, Saito K, Haruno R, Watanabe TM, Ohyanagi T, Jin T, Okada Y, Nagai T. Proc Natl Acad Sci U S A. 2015 Apr 7;112(14):4352-6. doi: 10.1073/pnas.1418468112. Epub 2015 Mar 23. PubMed 25831507.
Backbone
  Vector backbone: pBluescript II SK(+) based Tol2 donor vector
  Backbone manufacturer: Agilent Biotechnology, National Institute of Genetics (Dr Koichi Kawakami Lab)
  Backbone size w/o insert (bp): 7700
  Total vector size (bp): 9700
  Vector type: Luciferase
  Selectable markers: Puromycin
Growth in bacteria
  Bacterial resistance: Ampicillin, 100 μg/mL
  Growth temperature: 37°C
  Growth strain: DH5alpha
  Copy number: High Copy
Gene/Insert
  Gene/Insert name: 7xTcf, minCMV, 3xNLS, ONL (alt name: 7xTcf-NLS-ONL)
  Species: Synthetic
  Insert size (bp): 2000
  Cloning method: Restriction Enzyme; 5′ cloning site SalI (not destroyed); 3′ cloning site NotI (not destroyed)
  Sequencing primers: 5′ GGATGGGGCTCTAGGAATAAAATATC; 3′ GCTCCAGACTGCCTTGGGAAAAG
Resource information
  A portion of this plasmid was derived from a plasmid made by: hmKusabiraOrange2 (gifted from Dr Atsushi Miyawaki), Tol2 system (gifted from Dr Koichi Kawakami)
Terms and licenses: Academic/Nonprofit Terms; Industry Terms: Not Available to Industry
How to cite: pT2-7xTcf-NLS-ONL was a gift from Yasushi Okada (Addgene plasmid # 65713 ; http://n2t.net/addgene:65713 ; RRID:Addgene_65713)
