>Addgene plasmid #65713 | pT2-7xTcf-NLS-ONL | addgene partial sequence | sequence record 135711 | pLPC-5 5'-TAGGCGTGTACGGTGGGA-3'
GCTCGTTTAGTGAACCGTCAGATCGCATCGATTCGAATTCCAGCTTGGCATTCCGGTACTGTTGGTAAAA
AGCTTGGCATTCCGGTACTGTTGGTAAAGCCACCATGCTGGTACCAAAAAAGAAGAGAAAGGTTGTACCA
AAAAAGAAGAGAAAGGTTGTACCAAAAAAGAAGAGAAAGGTTTTCGAAGGGCCCATGGTGAGCGTGATCA
AGCCCGAGATGAAGATGAGGTACTACATGGACGGCTCCGTCAATGGGCATGAGTTCACAATCGAGGGTGA
GGGCACAGGCAGACCTTACGAGGGACATCAGGAGATGACACTGCGCGTCACAATGGCCGAGGGCGGGCCA
ATGCCTTTCGCCTTCGACCTGGTGTCCCACGTGTTCTGTTACGGCCACAGAGTTTTTACTAAATATCCAG
AAGAGATCCCAGACTATTTCAAGCAGGCCTTTCCTGAGGGCCTGTCCTGGGAGAGGTCCCTGGAGTTCGA
GGACGGCGGCTCCGCCTCCGTGAGCGCCCACATCAGCCTGAGGGGCAACACCTTCTACCACAAGTCCAAG
TTCACCGGCGTGAACTTCCCCGCCGACGGCCCCATCATGCAGAACCAGAGCGTGGACTGGGAGCCCTCCA
CCGAGAAGATCACCGCCAGCGACGGCGTGCTGAAGGGCGACGTGACCATGTACCTGAAGCTGGAGGGCGG
CGGCAACCACAAGTGCCAGATGAAGACCACCTACAAGGCCGCCAAGGAGATCCTGGAGATGCCCGGCGAC
CACTACATCGGCCACAGGCTGGTGAGGAAGACCGAGGGCAACATCACCGAGCAGGTGGAGGACGCCGTGG
CCCACTCCGGTACCAAGGTGTACGACCCCGAGCAACGCAAACGCATGATCACTGG
