>Addgene plasmid #65713 | pT2-7xTcf-NLS-ONL | addgene partial sequence | sequence record 135712 | rTrpv4-Fwd 5'-atcgctggtcctcagtggt-3'
ATGAACGTGCTGGACTCCTTCATCAACTACTATGATTCCGAGAAGCACGCCGAGAACGCCGTGATTTTTC
TGCATGGTAACGCTACCTCCAGCTACCTGTGGAGGCACGTCGTGCCTCACATCGAGCCCGTGGCTAGATG
CATCATCCCTGATCTGATCGGAATGGGTAAGTCCGGCAAGAGCGGGAATGGCTCATATCGCCTCCTGGAT
CACTACAAGTACCTCACCGCTTGGTTCGAGCTGCTGAACCTTCCAAAGAAAATCATCTTTGTGGGCCACG
ACTGGGGGAGCGCTCTGGCCTTTCACTACGCCTACGAGCACCAAGACAGGATCAAGGCCATCGTCCATAT
GGAGAGTGTCGTGGACGTGATCGAGTCCTGGATGGGGTGGCCTGACATCGAGGAGGAGCTGGCCCTGATC
AAGAGCGAAGAGGGCGAGAAAATGGTGCTTGAGAATAACTTCTTCGTCGAGACCCTGTTGCCAAGCAAGA
TCATGCGGAAACTGGAGCCTGAGGAGTTCGCTGCCTACCTGGAGCCATTCAAGGAGAAGGGCGAGGTTAG
ACGGCCTACCCTCTCCTGGCCTCGCGAGATCCCTCTCGTTAAGGGAGGCAAGCCCGACGTCGTCCAGATT
GTCCGCAACTACAACGCCTACCTTCGGGCCAGCGACGATCTGCCTAAGCTGTTCATCGAGTCCGACCCTG
GGTTCTTTTCCAACGCTATTGTCGAGGGAGCTAAGAAGTTCCCTAACACCGAGTTCGTGAAGGTGAAGGG
CCTCCACTTCCTCCAGGAGGACGCTCCAGATGAAATGGGTAAGTACATCAAGAGCTTCGTGGAGCGCGTG
CTGAAGAACGAGCAGTAATCTAGAGCGGCCGCTCGATAAGCTTGATCGATGATCTAGAGCTCGCTGATCA
GCCTCGACTGTGCCTTCTAGTTGCCAGCCATCTGTTGTTTGCCCCTCCCCCGTGCCTTCCTTGACCCTGG
AAGGTGCCACTCCCACTGTCCTTTCCTAATAAAATGAGGAAATTGCATCGCATTGTCTGAGTAGGTGTCA
TTCTATTCTGGGG
