>Addgene plasmid #65713 | pT2-7xTcf-NLS-ONL | addgene partial sequence | sequence record 135714 | PGK-A3 5'-GGCGCCTACCGGTGGATGTGGAATGTGTG-3'
GCCAGAGGCCACTTGTGTAGCGCCAAGTGCCCAGCGGGGCTGCTAAAGCGCATGCTCCAGACTGCCTTGG
GAAAAGCTGCAGGTTCTTTCCGCCTCAGAAGCCATAGAGCCCACCGCATCCCCAGCATGCCTGCTATTGT
CTTCCCAATCCTCCCCCTTGCTGTCCTGCCCCACCCCACCCCCCAGAATAGAATGACACCTACTCAGACA
ATGCGATGCAATTTCCTCATTTTATTAGGAAAGGACAGTGGGAGTGGCACCTTCCAGGGTCAAGGAAGGC
ACGGGGGAGGGGCAAACAACAGATGGCTGGCAACTAGAAGGCACAGTCGAGGCTGATCAGCGAGCTCTAG
ATCATCGATCAAGCTTATCGAGCGGCCGCTCTAGATTACTGCTCGTTCTTCAGCACGCGCTCCACGAAGC
TCTTGATGTACTTACCCATTTCATCTGGAGCGTCCTCCTGGAGGAAGTGGAGGCCCTTCACCTTCACGAA
CTCGGTGTTAGGGAACTTCTTAGCTCCCTCGACAATAGCGTTGGAAAAGAACCCAGGGTCGGACTCGATG
AACAGCTTAGGCAGATCGTCGCTGGCCCGAAGGTAGGCGTTGTAGTTGCGGACAATCTGGACGACGTCGG
GCTTGCCTCCCTTAACGAGAGGGATCTCGCGAGGCCAGGAGAGGGTAGGCCGTCTAACCTCGCCCTTCTC
CTTGAATGGCTCCAGGTAGGCAGCGAACTCCTCAGGCTCCAGTTTCCGCATGATCTTGCTTGGCAACAGG
GTCTCGACGAAGAAGTTATTCTCAAGCACCATTTTCTCGCCCTCTTCGCTCTTGATCAGGGCCAGCTCCT
CCTCGATGTCAGGCCACCCCATCCAGGACTCGATCACGTCCACGACACTCTCCATATGGACGATGGCCTT
GATCCTGTCTTGGTGCTCGTAGGCGTAGTGAAAGGCCAGAGCGCTCCCCCAGTCGTGGCCCACAAAGATG
ATTTTCTTTGGAAGGTTCAGCAGCTCGAACCAAGCGGTGAGGTACTTGTAG
